>Addgene plasmid #200969 | dCas9-CRY2Clust | addgene full sequence | sequence record 393613 | Addgene NGS Result
AATTACCTGTGGTTTCATTTACTCTAAACCTGTGATTCCTCTGAATTATTTTCATTTTAAAGAAATTGTA
TTTGTTAAATATGTACTACAAACTTAGTAGTTGGAAGGGCTAATTCACTCCCAAAGAAGACAAGATATCC
TTGATCTGTGGATCTACCACACACAAGGCTACTTCCCTGATTAGCAGAACTACACACCAGGGCCAGGGGT
CAGATATCCACTGACCTTTGGATGGTGCTACAAGCTAGTACCAGTTGAGCCAGATAAGGTAGAAGAGGCC
AATAAAGGAGAGAACACCAGCTTGTTACACCCTGTGAGCCTGCATGGGATGGATGACCCGGAGAGAGAAG
TGTTAGAGTGGAGGTTTGACAGCCGCCTAGCATTTCATCACGTGGCCCGAGAGCTGCATCCGGAGTACTT
CAAGAACTGCTGATATCGAGCTTGCTACAAGGGACTTTCCGCTGGGGACTTTCCAGGGAGGCGTGGCCTG
GGCGGGACTGGGGAGTGGCGAGCCCTCAGATCCTGCATATAAGCAGCTGCTTTTTGCCTGTACTGGGTCT
CTCTGGTTAGACCAGATCTGAGCCTGGGAGCTCTCTGGCTAACTAGGGAACCCACTGCTTAAGCCTCAAT
AAAGCTTGCCTTGAGTGCTTCAAGTAGTGTGTGCCCGTCTGTTGTGTGACTCTGGTAACTAGAGATCCCT
CAGACCCTTTTAGTCAGTGTGGAAAATCTCTAGCAGTGGCGCCCGAACAGGGACTTGAAAGCGAAAGGGA
AACCAGAGGAGCTCTCTCGACGCAGGACTCGGCTTGCTGAAGCGCGCACGGCAAGAGGCGAGGGGCGGCG
ACTGGTGAGTACGCCAAAAATTTTGACTAGCGGAGGCTAGAAGGAGAGAGATGGGTGCGAGAGCGTCAGT
ATTAAGCGGGGGAGAATTAGATCGCGATGGGAAAAAATTCGGTTAAGGCCAGGGGGAAAGAAAAAATATA
AATTAAAACATATAGTATGGGCAAGCAGGGAGCTAGAACGATTCGCAGTTAATCCTGGCCTGTTAGAAAC
ATCAGAAGGCTGTAGACAAATACTGGGACAGCTACAACCATCCCTTCAGACAGGATCAGAAGAACTTAGA
TCATTATATAATACAGTAGCAACCCTCTATTGTGTGCATCAAAGGATAGAGATAAAAGACACCAAGGAAG
CTTTAGACAAGATAGAGGAAGAGCAAAACAAAAGTAAGACCACCGCACAGCAAGCGGCCGGCCGCTGATC
TTCAGACCTGGAGGAGGAGATATGAGGGACAATTGGAGAAGTGAATTATATAAATATAAAGTAGTAAAAA
TTGAACCATTAGGAGTAGCACCCACCAAGGCAAAGAGAAGAGTGGTGCAGAGAGAAAAAAGAGCAGTGGG
AATAGGAGCTTTGTTCCTTGGGTTCTTGGGAGCAGCAGGAAGCACTATGGGCGCAGCGTCAATGACGCTG
ACGGTACAGGCCAGACAATTATTGTCTGGTATAGTGCAGCAGCAGAACAATTTGCTGAGGGCTATTGAGG
CGCAACAGCATCTGTTGCAACTCACAGTCTGGGGCATCAAGCAGCTCCAGGCAAGAATCCTGGCTGTGGA
AAGATACCTAAAGGATCAACAGCTCCTGGGGATTTGGGGTTGCTCTGGAAAACTCATTTGCACCACTGCT
GTGCCTTGGAATGCTAGTTGGAGTAATAAATCTCTGGAACAGATTTGGAATCACACGACCTGGATGGAGT
GGGACAGAGAAATTAACAATTACACAAGCTTAATACACTCCTTAATTGAAGAATCGCAAAACCAGCAAGA
AAAGAATGAACAAGAATTATTGGAATTAGATAAATGGGCAAGTTTGTGGAATTGGTTTAACATAACAAAT
TGGCTGTGGTATATAAAATTATTCATAATGATAGTAGGAGGCTTGGTAGGTTTAAGAATAGTTTTTGCTG
TACTTTCTATAGTGAATAGAGTTAGGCAGGGATATTCACCATTATCGTTTCAGACCCACCTCCCAACCCC
GAGGGGACCCGACAGGCCCGAAGGAATAGAAGAAGAAGGTGGAGAGAGAGACAGAGACAGATCCATTCGA
TTAGTGAACGGATCTCGACGGTATCGCCTTTAAAAGAAAAGGGGGGATTGGGGGGTACAGTGCAGGGGAA
AGAATAGTAGACATAATAGCAACAGACATACAAACTAAAGAATTACAAAAACAAATTACAAAAATTCAAA
ATTTTCGGGTTTATTACAGGGACAGCAGAGATCCAGTTTATCGCGTTACATAACTTACGGTAAATGGCCC
GCCTGGCTGACCGCCCAACGACCCCCGCCCATTGACGTCAATAATGACGTATGTTCCCATAGTAACGCCA
ATAGGGACTTTCCATTGACGTCAATGGGTGGAGTATTTACGGTAAACTGCCCACTTGGCAGTACATCAAG
TGTATCATATGCCAAGTACGCCCCCTATTGACGTCAATGACGGTAAATGGCCCGCCTGGCATTATGCCCA
GTACATGACCTTATGGGACTTTCCTACTTGGCAGTACATCTACGTATTAGTCATCGCTATTACCATGGTG
ATGCGGTTTTGGCAGTACATCAATGGGCGTGGATAGCGGTTTGACTCACGGGGATTTCCAAGTCTCCACC
CCATTGACGTCAATGGGAGTTTGTTTTGGCACCAAAATCAACGGGACTTTCCAAAATGTCGTAACAACTC
CGCCCCATTGACGCAAATGGGCGGTAGGCGTGTACGGTGGGAGGTCTATATAAGCAGAGCTGGTTTAGTG
AACCGTCAGATCCGCTAGCGGTGGAATGGTGAGCAAGGGCGAGGAGGATAACATGGCCATCATCAAGGAG
TTCATGCGCTTCAAGGTGCACATGGAGGGCTCCGTGAACGGCCACGAGTTCGAGATCGAGGGCGAGGGCG
AGGGCCGCCCCTACGAGGGCACCCAGACCGCCAAGCTGAAGGTGACCAAGGGTGGCCCCCTGCCCTTCGC
CTGGGACATCCTGTCCCCTCAGTTCATGTACGGCTCCAAGGCCTACGTGAAGCACCCCGCCGACATCCCC
GACTACTTGAAGCTGTCCTTCCCCGAGGGCTTCAAGTGGGAGCGCGTGATGAACTTCGAGGACGGCGGCG
TGGTGACCGTGACCCAGGACTCCTCCCTGCAGGACGGCGAGTTCATCTACAAGGTGAAGCTGCGCGGCAC
CAACTTCCCCTCCGACGGCCCCGTAATGCAGAAGAAGACCATGGGCTGGGAGGCCTCCTCCGAGCGGATG
TACCCCGAGGACGGCGCCCTGAAGGGCGAGATCAAGCAGAGGCTGAAGCTGAAGGACGGCGGCCACTACG
ACGCTGAGGTCAAGACCACCTACAAGGCCAAGAAGCCCGTGCAGCTGCCCGGCGCCTACAACGTCAACAT
CAAGTTGGACATCACCTCCCACAACGAGGACTACACCATCGTGGAACAGTACGAACGCGCCGAGGGCCGC
CACTCCACCGGCGGCATGGACGAGCTGTACAAGGGTAGCGGACCACCGGTCGCCACCATGAAGATGGACA
AAAAGACCATCGTCTGGTTTCGGAGAGATTTGAGAATAGAAGATAATCCCGCGCTCGCCGCCGCGGCCCA
CGAGGGTTCCGTCTTCCCCGTTTTCATTTGGTGTCCTGAAGAAGAAGGCCAGTTTTATCCCGGAAGGGCC
TCTAGGTGGTGGATGAAGCAAAGTCTGGCCCATCTTAGCCAGTCACTGAAAGCACTGGGCAGTGATCTTA
CCCTGATCAAGACACACAATACCATCTCTGCCATCCTCGACTGCATCAGGGTGACCGGCGCAACGAAAGT
CGTGTTTAACCACCTGTACGATCCAGTTAGTCTGGTGCGCGACCACACTGTGAAGGAGAAGCTGGTGGAA
CGGGGGATCAGTGTGCAGAGCTACAACGGGGACCTTCTGTACGAGCCATGGGAGATCTATTGCGAGAAAG
GGAAACCGTTCACCTCCTTCAACAGTTACTGGAAGAAATGTTTGGATATGTCAATAGAGTCCGTTATGTT
GCCCCCTCCCTGGAGACTGATGCCGATTACTGCTGCTGCAGAGGCCATCTGGGCCTGCTCCATCGAGGAA
CTCGGTCTGGAAAATGAAGCAGAAAAGCCAAGCAATGCACTTCTCACTAGAGCCTGGAGCCCCGGCTGGT
CTAATGCCGACAAGCTGCTTAACGAGTTCATCGAAAAACAACTGATTGACTACGCGAAGAACTCCAAGAA
AGTGGTAGGTAACTCAACTAGCTTGCTCTCTCCATATCTCCATTTTGGCGAGATTTCTGTCCGCCATGTA
TTTCAGTGCGCTCGGATGAAACAGATTATCTGGGCTCGCGATAAAAACAGCGAAGGCGAAGAAAGCGCCG
ATCTGTTCCTGCGAGGGATCGGACTTCGGGAATACTCCCGGTATATATGTTTCAACTTTCCATTCACACA
CGAGCAGAGTCTGTTGTCCCACCTCAGGTTCTTCCCCTGGGACGCCGATGTCGACAAATTCAAGGCATGG
AGACAGGGAAGGACAGGGTACCCACTCGTGGATGCTGGCATGAGAGAGCTCTGGGCTACAGGCTGGATGC
ACAACCGCATCCGGGTAATCGTGTCCTCATTTGCTGTCAAGTTTCTGCTCCTGCCTTGGAAATGGGGAAT
GAAGTACTTTTGGGATACCCTTCTCGACGCCGACTTGGAGTGTGACATTCTGGGATGGCAATATATTAGC
GGGTCAATTCCTGACGGCCATGAGTTGGACAGGTTGGACAATCCGGCCTTGCAGGGAGCTAAGTATGATC
CCGAAGGAGAGTATATTCGACAGTGGCTCCCCGAGCTGGCCCGACTTCCTACGGAGTGGATTCACCATCC
TTGGGACGCACCACTGACAGTGCTCAAGGCAAGCGGGGTGGAGCTGGGCACCAATTACGCTAAGCCTATA
GTTGATATAGATACAGCACGCGAGCTGCTGGCTAAAGCGATCTCTCGCACTCGGGAGGCGCAGATTATGA
TCGGTGCTGCCGCAAGGGACCCTCCTGATCTTGACAATGTGTACAGTGGGGGAGGCGGAGGGGGTGGTTC
AGGTGGTGGTGGTGGTGGTGGTTCGGGTGGTGGCGGAGGGGGAGGCTCCGGGGGCCTGAACGACATCTTC
GAGGCTCAGAAAATCGAATGGCACGAAGGCGCGCCGAGCTCGAGGATCCTTGCTAGCCCCAAAAAGAAGA
GGAAAGTGGACAAGAAGTATTCTATCGGACTGGCCATCGGGACTAATAGCGTCGGGTGGGCCGTGATCAC
TGACGAGTACAAGGTGCCCTCTAAGAAGTTCAAGGTGCTCGGGAACACCGACCGGCATTCCATCAAGAAA
AATCTGATCGGAGCTCTCCTCTTTGATTCAGGGGAGACCGCTGAAGCAACCCGCCTCAAGCGGACTGCTA
GACGGCGGTACACCAGGAGGAAGAACCGGATTTGTTACCTTCAAGAGATATTCTCCAACGAAATGGCAAA
GGTCGACGACAGCTTCTTCCATAGGCTGGAAGAATCATTCCTCGTGGAAGAGGATAAGAAGCATGAACGG
CATCCCATCTTCGGTAATATCGTCGACGAGGTGGCCTATCACGAGAAATACCCAACCATCTACCATCTTC
GCAAAAAGCTGGTGGACTCAACCGACAAGGCAGACCTCCGGCTTATCTACCTGGCCCTGGCCCACATGAT
CAAGTTCAGAGGCCACTTCCTGATCGAGGGCGACCTCAATCCTGACAATAGCGATGTGGATAAACTGTTC
ATCCAGCTGGTGCAGACTTACAACCAGCTCTTTGAAGAGAACCCCATCAATGCAAGCGGAGTCGATGCCA
AGGCCATTCTGTCAGCCCGGCTGTCAAAGAGCCGCAGACTTGAGAATCTTATCGCTCAGCTGCCGGGTGA
AAAGAAAAATGGACTGTTCGGGAACCTGATTGCTCTTTCACTTGGGCTGACTCCCAATTTCAAGTCTAAT
TTCGACCTGGCAGAGGATGCCAAGCTGCAACTGTCCAAGGACACCTATGATGACGATCTCGACAACCTCC
TGGCCCAGATCGGTGACCAATACGCCGACCTTTTCCTTGCTGCTAAGAATCTTTCTGACGCCATCCTGCT
GTCTGACATTCTCCGCGTGAACACTGAAATCACCAAGGCCCCTCTTTCAGCTTCAATGATTAAGCGGTAT
GATGAGCACCACCAGGACCTGACCCTGCTTAAGGCACTCGTCCGGCAGCAGCTTCCGGAGAAGTACAAGG
AAATCTTCTTTGACCAGTCAAAGAATGGATACGCCGGCTACATCGACGGAGGTGCCTCCCAAGAGGAATT
TTATAAGTTTATCAAACCTATCCTTGAGAAGATGGACGGCACCGAAGAGCTCCTCGTGAAACTGAATCGG
GAGGATCTGCTGCGGAAGCAGCGCACTTTCGACAATGGGAGCATTCCCCACCAGATCCATCTTGGGGAGC
TTCACGCCATCCTTCGGCGCCAAGAGGACTTCTACCCCTTTCTTAAGGACAACAGGGAGAAGATTGAGAA
AATTCTCACTTTCCGCATCCCCTACTACGTGGGACCCCTCGCCAGAGGAAATAGCCGGTTTGCTTGGATG
ACCAGAAAGTCAGAAGAAACTATCACTCCCTGGAACTTCGAAGAGGTGGTGGACAAGGGAGCCAGCGCTC
AGTCATTCATCGAACGGATGACTAACTTCGATAAGAACCTCCCCAATGAGAAGGTCCTGCCGAAACATTC
CCTGCTCTACGAGTACTTTACCGTGTACAACGAGCTGACCAAGGTGAAATATGTCACCGAAGGGATGAGG
AAGCCCGCATTCCTGTCAGGCGAACAAAAGAAGGCAATTGTGGACCTTCTGTTCAAGACCAATAGAAAGG
TGACCGTGAAGCAGCTGAAGGAGGACTATTTCAAGAAAATTGAATGCTTCGACTCTGTGGAGATTAGCGG
GGTCGAAGATCGGTTCAACGCAAGCCTGGGTACCTACCATGATCTGCTTAAGATCATCAAGGACAAGGAT
TTTCTGGACAATGAGGAGAACGAGGACATCCTTGAGGACATTGTCCTGACTCTCACTCTGTTCGAGGACC
GGGAAATGATCGAGGAGAGGCTTAAGACCTACGCCCATCTGTTCGACGATAAAGTGATGAAGCAACTTAA
ACGGAGAAGATATACCGGATGGGGACGCCTTAGCCGCAAACTCATCAACGGAATCCGGGACAAACAGAGC
GGAAAGACCATTCTTGATTTCCTTAAGAGCGACGGATTCGCTAATCGCAACTTCATGCAACTTATCCATG
ATGATTCCCTGACCTTTAAGGAGGACATCCAGAAGGCCCAAGTGTCTGGACAAGGTGACTCACTGCACGA
GCATATCGCAAATCTGGCTGGTTCACCCGCTATTAAGAAGGGTATTCTCCAGACCGTGAAAGTCGTGGAC
GAGCTGGTCAAGGTGATGGGTCGCCATAAACCAGAGAACATTGTCATCGAGATGGCCAGGGAAAACCAGA
CTACCCAGAAGGGACAGAAGAACAGCAGGGAGCGGATGAAAAGAATTGAGGAAGGGATTAAGGAGCTCGG
GTCACAGATCCTTAAAGAGCACCCGGTGGAAAACACCCAGCTTCAGAATGAGAAGCTCTATCTGTACTAC
CTTCAAAATGGACGCGATATGTATGTGGACCAAGAGCTTGATATCAACAGGCTCTCAGACTACGACGTGG
ACGCCATCGTCCCTCAGAGCTTCCTCAAAGACGACTCAATTGACAATAAGGTGCTGACTCGCTCAGACAA
GAACCGGGGAAAGTCAGATAACGTGCCCTCAGAGGAAGTCGTGAAAAAGATGAAGAACTATTGGCGCCAG
CTTCTGAACGCAAAGCTGATCACTCAGCGGAAGTTCGACAATCTCACTAAGGCTGAGAGGGGCGGACTGA
GCGAACTGGACAAAGCAGGATTCATTAAACGGCAACTTGTGGAGACTCGGCAGATTACTAAACATGTCGC
CCAAATCCTTGACTCACGCATGAATACCAAGTACGACGAAAACGACAAACTTATCCGCGAGGTGAAGGTG
ATTACCCTGAAGTCCAAGCTGGTCAGCGATTTCAGAAAGGACTTTCAATTCTACAAAGTGCGGGAGATCA
ATAACTATCATCATGCTCATGACGCATATCTGAATGCCGTGGTGGGAACCGCCCTGATCAAGAAGTACCC
AAAGCTGGAAAGCGAGTTCGTGTACGGAGACTACAAGGTCTACGACGTGCGCAAGATGATTGCCAAATCT
GAGCAGGAGATCGGAAAGGCCACCGCAAAGTACTTCTTCTACAGCAACATCATGAATTTCTTCAAGACCG
AAATCACCCTTGCAAACGGTGAGATCCGGAAGAGGCCGCTCATCGAGACTAATGGGGAGACTGGCGAAAT
CGTGTGGGACAAGGGCAGAGATTTCGCTACCGTGCGCAAAGTGCTTTCTATGCCTCAAGTGAACATCGTG
AAGAAAACCGAGGTGCAAACCGGAGGCTTTTCTAAGGAATCAATCCTCCCCAAGCGCAACTCCGACAAGC
TCATTGCAAGGAAGAAGGATTGGGACCCTAAGAAGTACGGCGGATTCGATTCACCAACTGTGGCTTATTC
TGTCCTGGTCGTGGCTAAGGTGGAAAAAGGAAAGTCTAAGAAGCTCAAGAGCGTGAAGGAACTGCTGGGT
ATCACCATTATGGAGCGCAGCTCCTTCGAGAAGAACCCAATTGACTTTCTCGAAGCCAAAGGTTACAAGG
AAGTCAAGAAGGACCTTATCATCAAGCTCCCAAAGTATAGCCTGTTCGAACTGGAGAATGGGCGGAAGCG
GATGCTCGCCTCCGCTGGCGAACTTCAGAAGGGTAATGAGCTGGCTCTCCCCTCCAAGTACGTGAATTTC
CTCTACCTTGCAAGCCATTACGAGAAGCTGAAGGGGAGCCCCGAGGACAACGAGCAAAAGCAACTGTTTG
TGGAGCAGCATAAGCATTATCTGGACGAGATCATTGAGCAGATTTCCGAGTTTTCTAAACGCGTCATTCT
CGCTGATGCCAACCTCGATAAAGTCCTTAGCGCATACAATAAGCACAGAGACAAACCAATTCGGGAGCAG
GCTGAGAATATCATCCACCTGTTCACCCTCACCAATCTTGGTGCCCCTGCCGCATTCAAGTACTTCGACA
CCACCATCGACCGGAAACGCTATACCTCCACCAAAGAAGTGCTGGACGCCACCCTCATCCACCAGAGCAT
CACCGGACTTTACGAAACTCGGATTGACCTCTCACAGCTCGGAGGGGATGAGGGAGCTCCCAAGAAAAAG
CGCAAGGTAGGTAGTTCCGCCGGAAAGGCCGGTGAAGGTGAAATCCCTGCCCCTCTTGCTGGTACCGTTT
CTAAGATACTGGTAAAAGAAGGTGACACTGTTAAAGCTGGTCAAACAGTTCTGGTGCTGGAGGCTATGAA
AATGGAGACAGAAATTAACGCTCCTACTGACGGAAAAGTTGAAAAGGTGTTAGTTAAGGAAAGAGATGCT
GTTCAAGGTGGTCAAGGTCTAATCAAGATCGGCGTTTAGCGCGTCTGGAACAATCAACCTCTGGATTACA
AAATTTGTGAAAGATTGACTGGTATTCTTAACTATGTTGCTCCTTTTACGCTATGTGGATACGCTGCTTT
AATGCCTTTGTATCATGCTATTGCTTCCCGTATGGCTTTCATTTTCTCCTCCTTGTATAAATCCTGGTTG
CTGTCTCTTTATGAGGAGTTGTGGCCCGTTGTCAGGCAACGTGGCGTGGTGTGCACTGTGTTTGCTGACG
CAACCCCCACTGGTTGGGGCATTGCCACCACCTGTCAGCTCCTTTCCGGGACTTTCGCTTTCCCCCTCCC
TATTGCCACGGCGGAACTCATCGCCGCCTGCCTTGCCCGCTGCTGGACAGGGGCTCGGCTGTTGGGCACT
GACAATTCCGTGGTGTTGTCGGGGAAGCTGACGTCCTTTCCATGGCTGCTCGCCTGTGTTGCCACCTGGA
TTCTGCGCGGGACGTCCTTCTGCTACGTCCCTTCGGCCCTCAATCCAGCGGACCTTCCTTCCCGCGGCCT
GCTGCCGGCTCTGCGGCCTCTTCCGCGTCTTCGCCTTCGCCCTCAGACGAGTCGGATCTCCCTTTGGGCC
GCCTCCCCGCCTGGAATTAATTCTGCAGTCGAGACCTAGAAAAACATGGAGCAATCACAAGTAGCAATAC
AGCAGCTACCAATGCTGATTGTGCCTGGCTAGAAGCACAAGAGGAGGAGGAGGTGGGTTTTCCAGTCACA
CCTCAGGTACCTTTAAGACCAATGACTTACAAGGCAGCTGTAGATCTTAGCCACTTTTTAAAAGAAAAGA
GGGGACTGGAAGGGCTAATTCACTCCCAACGAAGACAAGATATCCTTGATCTGTGGATCTACCACACACA
AGGCTACTTCCCTGATTAGCAGAACTACACACCAGGGCCAGGGGTCAGATATCCACTGACCTTTGGATGG
TGCTACAAGCTAGTACCAGTTGAGCCAGATAAGGTAGAAGAGGCCAATAAAGGAGAGAACACCAGCTTGT
TACACCCTGTGAGCCTGCATGGGATGGATGACCCGGAGAGAGAAGTGTTAGAGTGGAGGTTTGACAGCCG
CCTAGCATTTCATCACGTGGCCCGAGAGCTGCATCCGGAGTACTTCAAGAACTGCTGATATCGAGCTTGC
TACAAGGGACTTTCCGCTGGGGACTTTCCAGGGAGGCGTGGCCTGGGCGGGACTGGGGAGTGGCGAGCCC
TCAGATCCTGCATATAAGCAGCTGCTTTTTGCCTGTACTGGGTCTCTCTGGTTAGACCAGATCTGAGCCT
GGGAGCTCTCTGGCTAACTAGGGAACCCACTGCTTAAGCCTCAATAAAGCTTGCCTTGAGTGCTTCAAGT
AGTGTGTGCCCGTCTGTTGTGTGACTCTGGTAACTAGAGATCCCTCAGACCCTTTTAGTCAGTGTGGAAA
ATCTCTAGCAGTAGTAGTTCATGTCATCTTATTATTCAGTATTTATAACTTGCAAAGAAATGAATATCAG
AGAGTGAGAGGCCTTGACATTGCTAGCGTTTACCGTCGACCTCTAGCTAGAGCTTGGCGTAATCATGGTC
ATAGCTGTTTCCTGTGTGAAATTGTTATCCGCTCACAATTCCACACAACATACGAGCCGGAAGCATAAAG
TGTAAAGCCTGGGGTGCCTAATGAGTGAGCTAACTCACATTAATTGCGTTGCGCTCACTGCCCGCTTTCC
AGTCGGGAAACCTGTCGTGCCAGCTGCATTAATGAATCGGCCAACGCGCGGGGAGAGGCGGTTTGCGTAT
TGGGCGCTCTTCCGCTTCCTCGCTCACTGACTCGCTGCGCTCGGTCGTTCGGCTGCGGCGAGCGGTATCA
GCTCACTCAAAGGCGGTAATACGGTTATCCACAGAATCAGGGGATAACGCAGGAAAGAACATGTGAGCAA
AAGGCCAGCAAAAGGCCAGGAACCGTAAAAAGGCCGCGTTGCTGGCGTTTTTCCATAGGCTCCGCCCCCC
TGACGAGCATCACAAAAATCGACGCTCAAGTCAGAGGTGGCGAAACCCGACAGGACTATAAAGATACCAG
GCGTTTCCCCCTGGAAGCTCCCTCGTGCGCTCTCCTGTTCCGACCCTGCCGCTTACCGGATACCTGTCCG
CCTTTCTCCCTTCGGGAAGCGTGGCGCTTTCTCATAGCTCACGCTGTAGGTATCTCAGTTCGGTGTAGGT
CGTTCGCTCCAAGCTGGGCTGTGTGCACGAACCCCCCGTTCAGCCCGACCGCTGCGCCTTATCCGGTAAC
TATCGTCTTGAGTCCAACCCGGTAAGACACGACTTATCGCCACTGGCAGCAGCCACTGGTAACAGGATTA
GCAGAGCGAGGTATGTAGGCGGTGCTACAGAGTTCTTGAAGTGGTGGCCTAACTACGGCTACACTAGAAG
AACAGTATTTGGTATCTGCGCTCTGCTGAAGCCAGTTACCTTCGGAAAAAGAGTTGGTAGCTCTTGATCC
GGCAAACAAACCACCGCTGGTAGCGGTGGTTTTTTTGTTTGCAAGCAGCAGATTACGCGCAGAAAAAAAG
GATCTCAAGAAGATCCTTTGATCTTTTCTACGGGGTCTGACGCTCAGTGGAACGAAAACTCACGTTAAGG
GATTTTGGTCATGAGATTATCAAAAAGGATCTTCACCTAGATCCTTTTAAATTAAAAATGAAGTTTTAAA
TCAATCTAAAGTATATATGAGTAAACTTGGTCTGACAGTTACCAATGCTTAATCAGTGAGGCACCTATCT
CAGCGATCTGTCTATTTCGTTCATCCATAGTTGCCTGACTCCCCGTCGTGTAGATAACTACGATACGGGA
GGGCTTACCATCTGGCCCCAGTGCTGCAATGATACCGCGAGACCCACGCTCACCGGCTCCAGATTTATCA
GCAATAAACCAGCCAGCCGGAAGGGCCGAGCGCAGAAGTGGTCCTGCAACTTTATCCGCCTCCATCCAGT
CTATTAATTGTTGCCGGGAAGCTAGAGTAAGTAGTTCGCCAGTTAATAGTTTGCGCAACGTTGTTGCCAT
TGCTACAGGCATCGTGGTGTCACGCTCGTCGTTTGGTATGGCTTCATTCAGCTCCGGTTCCCAACGATCA
AGGCGAGTTACATGATCCCCCATGTTGTGCAAAAAAGCGGTTAGCTCCTTCGGTCCTCCGATCGTTGTCA
GAAGTAAGTTGGCCGCAGTGTTATCACTCATGGTTATGGCAGCACTGCATAATTCTCTTACTGTCATGCC
ATCCGTAAGATGCTTTTCTGTGACTGGTGAGTACTCAACCAAGTCATTCTGAGAATAGTGTATGCGGCGA
CCGAGTTGCTCTTGCCCGGCGTCAATACGGGATAATACCGCGCCACATAGCAGAACTTTAAAAGTGCTCA
TCATTGGAAAACGTTCTTCGGGGCGAAAACTCTCAAGGATCTTACCGCTGTTGAGATCCAGTTCGATGTA
ACCCACTCGTGCACCCAACTGATCTTCAGCATCTTTTACTTTCACCAGCGTTTCTGGGTGAGCAAAAACA
GGAAGGCAAAATGCCGCAAAAAAGGGAATAAGGGCGACACGGAAATGTTGAATACTCATACTCTTCCTTT
TTCAATATTATTGAAGCATTTATCAGGGTTATTGTCTCATGAGCGGATACATATTTGAATGTATTTAGAA
AAATAAACAAATAGGGGTTCCGCGCACATTTCCCCGAAAAGTGCCACCTGACGTCGACGGATCGGGAGAT
CAACTTGTTTATTGCAGCTTATAATGGTTACAAATAAAGCAATAGCATCACAAATTTCACAAATAAAGCA
TTTTTTTCACTGCATTCTAGTTGTGGTTTGTCCAAACTCATCAATGTATCTTATCATGTCTGGATCAACT
GGATAACTCAAGCTAACCAAAATCATCCCAAACTTCCCACCCCATACCCTATTACCACTGCC
Features (pLannotate 1.2.2; 26 found; start..end, strand, type, name):
    101..430     +  CDS            nef (fragment): NEF_HV1BR - Experimental evidence at protein level: Swiss-Prot protein existence level 1. Extracellular Nef protein targets CD4(+) T-lymphocytes for apoptosis by interacting with CXCR4 surface receptors (PubMed:14990729). From Human immunodeficiency virus type 1 group M subtype B (isolate BRU/LAI) (HIV-1).
    478..735     +  LTR            5' LTR (truncated): truncated 5' long terminal repeat (LTR) from HIV-1
    782..907     +  misc_feature   HIV-1 Ψ: packaging signal of human immunodeficiency virus type 1
    891..1229    +  CDS            HIV-1 gag (fragment): gag protein from human immunodeficiency virus 1; gag
   1404..1637    +  misc_feature   RRE: The Rev response element (RRE) of HIV-1 allows for Rev-dependent mRNA export from the nucleus to the cytoplasm.
   2014..2114    +  CDS            Rev (fragment): human immunodeficiency virus 1 (HIV-1) Rev protein; rev; enhances nuclear export of unspliced and incompletely spliced viral mRNAs
   2129..2244    +  misc_feature   cPPT/CTS: central polypurine tract and central termination sequence of HIV-1 (lacking the first T)
   2284..2587    +  enhancer       CMV enhancer: human cytomegalovirus immediate early enhancer
   2588..2791    +  promoter       CMV promoter: human cytomegalovirus (CMV) immediate early promoter
   2826..3533    +  CDS            mCherry: mCherry is a basic (constitutively fluorescent) red fluorescent protein published in 2004, derived from Discosoma sp.. It is reported to be a very rapidly-maturing monomer with low acid sensitivity.
   3558..5069    +  CDS            CRY2 (fragment): CRY2_ARATH - Also known as PHH1 From Arabidopsis thaliana (Mouse-ear cress).
   5112..5132    -  CDS            9xHis (fragment): 9xHis affinity tag
   5163..5207    +  CDS            AviTag™: peptide tag that allows for enzymatic biotinylation
   5259..9359    +  CDS            cas9: CAS9_STRP1 - Also known as csn1 From Streptococcus pyogenes serotype M1.
   9351..9623    +  CDS            BCCP_PROFR (fragment): Experimental evidence at protein level: Swiss-Prot protein existence level 1. The biotinyl 1.3S subunit serves as a carboxyl carrier between the substrate-binding sites on the 12S and 5S subunits. From Propionibacterium freudenreichii subsp. shermanii.
   9642..10230   +  misc_feature   WPRE: woodchuck hepatitis virus posttranscriptional regulatory element
  10247..10765   +  CDS            nef (fragment): NEF_HV1BR - Experimental evidence at protein level: Swiss-Prot protein existence level 1. Extracellular Nef protein targets CD4(+) T-lymphocytes for apoptosis by interacting with CXCR4 surface receptors (PubMed:14990729). From Human immunodeficiency virus type 1 group M subtype B (isolate BRU/LAI) (HIV-1).
  10813..11070   +  LTR            5' LTR (truncated): truncated 5' long terminal repeat (LTR) from HIV-1
  11220..11242   -  protein_bind   lac operator (fragment): The lac repressor binds to the lac operator to inhibit transcription in E. coli. This inhibition can be relieved by adding lactose or isopropyl-β-D-thiogalactopyranoside (IPTG). lac repressor encoded by lacI
  11246..11276   -  promoter       lac promoter: promoter for the E. coli lac operon
  11291..11312   -  protein_bind   CAP binding site: CAP binding activates transcription in the presence of cAMP. E. coli catabolite activator protein
  11325..11417   -  CDS            lacI (fragment): lac repressor; lacI; The lac repressor binds to the lac operator to inhibit transcription in E. coli. This inhibition can be relieved by adding lactose or isopropyl-β-D-thiogalactopyranoside (IPTG).
  11600..12188   -  rep_origin     ori: high-copy-number ColE1/pMB1/pBR322/pUC origin of replication
  12359..13219   -  CDS            AmpR: β-lactamase; bla; confers resistance to ampicillin, carbenicillin, and related antibiotics
  13220..13324   -  promoter       AmpR promoter: bla
  13372..13506   +  polyA_signal   SV40 poly(A) signal: SV40 polyadenylation signal
