[The description below was written by a language model from this plasmid's Addgene catalogue record and pLannotate feature annotations shown in this document.]
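Description:
dCas9-CRY2Clust is a 13.6 kb lentiviral transfer plasmid built on the pLVX backbone for expression in mammalian cells, either by transfection or after packaging into HIV-1-derived particles. It is propagated in E. coli through a high-copy ColE1/pUC-type origin and selected with ampicillin via the β-lactamase gene. The viral portion carries the usual HIV-1 elements: LTR sequences flanking the cassette, the Ψ packaging signal with an adjoining gag fragment, the Rev response element for Rev-dependent nuclear export of the genomic RNA, and the cPPT/CTS, which aids nuclear import of the reverse-transcribed genome. Short nef, Rev and lac-region annotations are backbone remnants rather than functional genes. No mammalian drug-selection marker appears in the feature table.

The payload is driven by the CMV enhancer and immediate early promoter and followed by a WPRE to improve transcript stability and expression. The annotated coding segments run in order: mCherry, a 1512 bp Arabidopsis CRY2 fragment corresponding to the listed CRY2Clust insert, an AviTag, S. pyogenes Cas9 (nuclease-dead according to the plasmid name; the table itself does not report mutations), and a fragment of a biotin carboxyl carrier protein, another biotin-acceptor sequence. The layout suggests a single fusion protein, though continuity of the reading frame cannot be confirmed from the table.

CRY2 is a blue-light photoreceptor that oligomerises on illumination, and CRY2Clust is a variant designed for enhanced clustering. Tethering it to guide-RNA-directed dCas9 fits the stated purpose of inducing phase-separated condensates, with the associated publication pointing to light-activated condensation used to study chromatin interactions and transcription. mCherry allows the clusters to be visualised. A guide RNA must be supplied separately, as none is annotated here.
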