Addgene plasmid #200969: dCas9-CRY2Clust
Purpose: induction of phase-separated condensate by CRY2Clust
Depositing lab: Jian Xu. Depositing organization: University of Texas Southwestern Medical Center. Publication: Light-activated macromolecular phase separation modulates transcription by reconfiguring chromatin interactions. Kim YJ, Lee M Jr, Lee YT, Jing J, Sanders JT, Botten GA, He L, Lyu J, Zhang Y, Mettlen M, Ly P, Zhou Y, Xu J. Sci Adv. 2023 Mar 31;9(13):eadg1123. doi: 10.1126/sciadv.adg1123. Epub 2023 Mar 31. PubMed 37000871.
Backbone
  Vector backbone: pLVX
  Backbone size w/o insert (bp): 6133
  Total vector size (bp): 13572
  Vector type: Mammalian Expression, Bacterial Expression, Lentiviral
Growth in bacteria
  Bacterial resistance: Ampicillin, 100 μg/mL
  Growth temperature: 37°C
  Growth strain: NEB Stable
  Copy number: Unknown
Gene/Insert
  Gene/Insert name: CRY2Clust
  Insert size (bp): 1512
Terms and licenses: Academic/Nonprofit Terms; Industry Terms: Not Available to Industry
How to cite: dCas9-CRY2Clust was a gift from Jian Xu (Addgene plasmid # 200969 ; http://n2t.net/addgene:200969 ; RRID:Addgene_200969)
